Addgene plasmid #176277: pAAV-SynI-FlpOn-CreOff-MCS-P2A-mCherry
Purpose: Viral vector for co-expression of a CDS of interest and mCherry in cells expressing Flp AND NOT Cre driven by a Synapsin promoter. Contains an in-frame P2A sequence and an MCS for cloning of the CDS.
Depositing lab: Martin Riccomagno. Depositing organization: University of California, Riverside. Publication: ExBoX - a simple Boolean exclusion strategy to drive expression in neurons. Ubina T, Vahedi-Hunter T, Agnew-Svoboda W, Wong W, Gupta A, Santhakumar V, Riccomagno MM. J Cell Sci. 2021 Oct 15;134(20). pii: 272538. doi: 10.1242/jcs.257212. Epub 2021 Oct 20. PubMed 34515305.
Backbone
  Vector backbone: pAAV-SynI
  Backbone manufacturer: Vector Builder
  Backbone size w/o insert (bp): 4592
  Total vector size (bp): 5520
  Vector type: Mammalian Expression, AAV, Cre/Lox
Growth in bacteria
  Bacterial resistance: Ampicillin, 100 μg/mL
  Growth temperature: 37°C
  Growth strain: NEB Stable
  Copy number: High Copy
Gene/Insert
  Gene/Insert name: MCS-P2A-mCherry
  Species: Synthetic
  Insert size (bp): 928
  Promoter: human Synapsin I
  Cloning method: Unknown
  Sequencing primers: 5′ TTGGTCACCTTCAGCTTGG; 3′ CATAGCGTAAAAGGAGCAACA
Terms and licenses: Academic/Nonprofit Terms; Industry Terms: Not Available to Industry
How to cite: pAAV-SynI-FlpOn-CreOff-MCS-P2A-mCherry was a gift from Martin Riccomagno (Addgene plasmid # 176277 ; http://n2t.net/addgene:176277 ; RRID:Addgene_176277)
