[The description below was written by a language model from this plasmid's Addgene catalogue record and pLannotate feature annotations shown in this document.]
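Description:
pAAV-SynI-FlpOn-CreOff-MCS-P2A-mCherry is a 5.5 kb AAV transfer plasmid from the ExBoX Boolean exclusion system. It is designed to express a coding sequence of interest together with mCherry only in neurons that contain Flp recombinase and lack Cre. It is built on a pAAV-SynI backbone and is propagated in E. coli through a high-copy ColE1/pUC-type origin with ampicillin selection (AmpR/bla). An f1 origin is also annotated. Two AAV2 inverted terminal repeats flank the expression cassette, allowing it to be packaged into recombinant AAV particles for delivery to mammalian cells.

Between the ITRs, the human synapsin I promoter provides neuron-specific transcription, and a WPRE and bovine growth hormone polyadenylation signal downstream support transcript stability and 3′ end processing. Residual Gateway attB sites mark the junctions of the assembled modules. The payload, a multiple cloning site followed in frame by a P2A peptide and mCherry, is annotated on the reverse strand relative to the promoter, so it is silent in the starting configuration. It is bracketed by a pair of minimal FRT sites in opposite orientation, so Flp inverts the cassette into the sense orientation and switches expression on. Nested just inside these are two lox2272 sites in the same orientation, so Cre excises the cassette and abolishes expression whatever the Flp status. Short β-globin intron fragments are annotated beside the recombinase sites.

A gene cloned into the MCS is translated with mCherry, and the P2A sequence causes them to be released as separate polypeptides, so red fluorescence reports the expressing cells. The vector is intended for intersectional labelling or manipulation of neuronal subpopulations.
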