Features (pLannotate 1.2.2; 24 found; start..end, strand, type, name):
      1..43      +  polyA_signal   bGH poly(A) signal (fragment): bovine growth hormone polyadenylation signal
     51..191     +  repeat_region  AAV2 ITR: inverted terminal repeat of adeno-associated virus serotype 2 inverted
    196..247     -  misc_feature   bom (fragment): basis of mobility region from pBR322
    266..721     +  rep_origin     f1 ori (sequence partly withheld): f1 bacteriophage origin of replication; arrow indicates direction of (+) strand synthesis
    722..771     -  misc_feature   bom (fragment): basis of mobility region from pBR322
    873..908     -  CDS            rop (fragment): Rop protein, which maintains plasmids at low copy number; rop
   1003..1107    +  promoter       AmpR promoter: bla
   1108..1968    +  CDS            AmpR: β-lactamase; bla; confers resistance to ampicillin, carbenicillin, and related antibiotics
   2139..2727    +  rep_origin     ori: high-copy-number ColE1/pMB1/pBR322/pUC origin of replication
   2789..2929    -  repeat_region  AAV2 ITR: inverted terminal repeat of adeno-associated virus serotype 2 inverted
   2936..2956    +  protein_bind   attB4: mutant version of attB; core recombination site for the Gateway® BP reaction BP Clonase™
   2978..3425    +  promoter       hSyn promoter: human synapsin I promoter; confers neuron-specific expression (Kügler et al., 2003)
   3426..3446    +  protein_bind   attB1: mutant version of attB; core recombination site for the Gateway® BP reaction BP Clonase™
   3490..3539    -  intron         β-globin intron (fragment): internally truncated intron from human β-globin
   3540..3573    +  protein_bind   FRT (minimal): supports FLP-mediated excision but not integration (Turan and Bode, 2011) FLP recombinase from the Saccharomyces cerevisiae 2μ plasmid
   3574..3607    -  protein_bind   lox2272: Cre-mediated recombination occurs in the 8-bp core sequence (GGATACTT). lox2272 sites are compatible with each other, but incompatible with loxP or loxN sites (Lee and Saito, 1988). Cre recombinase
   3619..4326    -  CDS            mCherry: mCherry is a basic (constitutively fluorescent) red fluorescent protein published in 2004, derived from Discosoma sp.. It is reported to be a very rapidly-maturing monomer with low acid sensitivity.
   4331..4383    -  CDS            P2A (fragment): 2A peptide from porcine teschovirus-1 polyprotein Eukaryotic ribosomes fail to insert a peptide bond between the Gly and Pro residues, yielding separate polypeptides.
   4544..4577    -  protein_bind   lox2272: Cre-mediated recombination occurs in the 8-bp core sequence (GGATACTT). lox2272 sites are compatible with each other, but incompatible with loxP or loxN sites (Lee and Saito, 1988). Cre recombinase
   4612..4662    -  intron         β-globin intron (fragment): internally truncated intron from human β-globin
   4662..4695    -  protein_bind   FRT (minimal): supports FLP-mediated excision but not integration (Turan and Bode, 2011) FLP recombinase from the Saccharomyces cerevisiae 2μ plasmid
   4701..4721    -  protein_bind   attB2: mutant version of attB; core recombination site for the Gateway® BP reaction BP Clonase™
   4732..5320    +  misc_feature   WPRE: woodchuck hepatitis virus posttranscriptional regulatory element
   5356..5467    +  polyA_signal   bGH poly(A) signal: bovine growth hormone polyadenylation signal
>Addgene plasmid #176277 | pAAV-SynI-FlpOn-CreOff-MCS-P2A-mCherry | addgene full sequence | sequence record 350686 | Addgene NGS Result
GCAAGGGGGAGGATTGGGAAGAGAATAGCAGGCATGCTGGGGAGGGCCGCAGGAACCCCTAGTGATGGAG
TTGGCCACTCCCTCTCTGCGCGCTCGCTCGCTCACTGAGGCCGGGCGACCAAAGGTCGCCCGACGCCCGG
GCTTTGCCCGGGCGGCCTCAGTGAGCGAGCGAGCGCGCAGCTGCCTGCAGGGGCGCCTGATGCGGTATTT
TCTCCTTACGCATCTGTGCGGTATTTCACACCGCATA
[95 nt withheld, positions 248-342]
T
[46 nt withheld, positions 344-389]
C
[141 nt withheld, positions 391-531]
CCTTTGACGTTGGAGTCCACGTTCTTT
[37 nt withheld, positions 559-595]
ACTCTATCTCGGGCTATTCTTTTGATTTATAAGGGATTTTGCCGATTTCGGTCTATTGGTTAAAAAATGA
GCTGATTTAACAAAAATTTAACGCGAATTTTAACAAAATATTAACGTTTACAATTTTATGGTGCACTCTC
AGTACAATCTGCTCTGATGCCGCATAGTTAAGCCAGCCCCGACACCCGCCAACACCCGCTGACGCGCCCT
GACGGGCTTGTCTGCTCCCGGCATCCGCTTACAGACAAGCTGTGACCGTCTCCGGGAGCTGCATGTGTCA
GAGGTTTTCACCGTCATCACCGAAACGCGCGAGACGAAAGGGCCTCGTGATACGCCTATTTTTATAGGTT
AATGTCATGATAATAATGGTTTCTTAGACGTCAGGTGGCACTTTTCGGGGAAATGTGCGCGGAACCCCTA
TTTGTTTATTTTTCTAAATACATTCAAATATGTATCCGCTCATGAGACAATAACCCTGATAAATGCTTCA
ATAATATTGAAAAAGGAAGAGTATGAGTATTCAACATTTCCGTGTCGCCCTTATTCCCTTTTTTGCGGCA
TTTTGCCTTCCTGTTTTTGCTCACCCAGAAACGCTGGTGAAAGTAAAAGATGCTGAAGATCAGTTGGGTG
CACGAGTGGGTTACATCGAACTGGATCTCAACAGCGGTAAGATCCTTGAGAGTTTTCGCCCCGAAGAACG
TTTTCCAATGATGAGCACTTTTAAAGTTCTGCTATGTGGCGCGGTATTATCCCGTATTGACGCCGGGCAA
GAGCAACTCGGTCGCCGCATACACTATTCTCAGAATGACTTGGTTGAGTACTCACCAGTCACAGAAAAGC
ATCTTACGGATGGCATGACAGTAAGAGAATTATGCAGTGCTGCCATAACCATGAGTGATAACACTGCGGC
CAACTTACTTCTGACAACGATCGGAGGACCGAAGGAGCTAACCGCTTTTTTGCACAACATGGGGGATCAT
GTAACTCGCCTTGATCGTTGGGAACCGGAGCTGAATGAAGCCATACCAAACGACGAGCGTGACACCACGA
TGCCTGTAGCAATGGCAACAACGTTGCGCAAACTATTAACTGGCGAACTACTTACTCTAGCTTCCCGGCA
ACAATTAATAGACTGGATGGAGGCGGATAAAGTTGCAGGACCACTTCTGCGCTCGGCCCTTCCGGCTGGC
TGGTTTATTGCTGATAAATCTGGAGCCGGTGAGCGTGGAAGCCGCGGTATCATTGCAGCACTGGGGCCAG
ATGGTAAGCCCTCCCGTATCGTAGTTATCTACACGACGGGGAGTCAGGCAACTATGGATGAACGAAATAG
ACAGATCGCTGAGATAGGTGCCTCACTGATTAAGCATTGGTAACTGTCAGACCAAGTTTACTCATATATA
CTTTAGATTGATTTAAAACTTCATTTTTAATTTAAAAGGATCTAGGTGAAGATCCTTTTTGATAATCTCA
TGACCAAAATCCCTTAACGTGAGTTTTCGTTCCACTGAGCGTCAGACCCCGTAGAAAAGATCAAAGGATC
TTCTTGAGATCCTTTTTTTCTGCGCGTAATCTGCTGCTTGCAAACAAAAAAACCACCGCTACCAGCGGTG
GTTTGTTTGCCGGATCAAGAGCTACCAACTCTTTTTCCGAAGGTAACTGGCTTCAGCAGAGCGCAGATAC
CAAATACTGTTCTTCTAGTGTAGCCGTAGTTAGGCCACCACTTCAAGAACTCTGTAGCACCGCCTACATA
CCTCGCTCTGCTAATCCTGTTACCAGTGGCTGCTGCCAGTGGCGATAAGTCGTGTCTTACCGGGTTGGAC
TCAAGACGATAGTTACCGGATAAGGCGCAGCGGTCGGGCTGAACGGGGGGTTCGTGCACACAGCCCAGCT
TGGAGCGAACGACCTACACCGAACTGAGATACCTACAGCGTGAGCTATGAGAAAGCGCCACGCTTCCCGA
AGGGAGAAAGGCGGACAGGTATCCGGTAAGCGGCAGGGTCGGAACAGGAGAGCGCACGAGGGAGCTTCCA
GGGGGAAACGCCTGGTATCTTTATAGTCCTGTCGGGTTTCGCCACCTCTGACTTGAGCGTCGATTTTTGT
GATGCTCGTCAGGGGGGCGGAGCCTATGGAAAAACGCCAGCAACGCGGCCTTTTTACGGTTCCTGGCCTT
TTGCTGGCCTTTTGCTCACATGTCCTGCAGGCAGCTGCGCGCTCGCTCGCTCACTGAGGCCGCCCGGGCA
AAGCCCGGGCGTCGGGCGACCTTTGGTCGCCCGGCCTCAGTGAGCGAGCGAGCGCGCAGAGAGGGAGTGG
CCAACTCCATCACTAGGGGTTCCTTCTAGACAACTTTGTATAGAAAAGTTGCTGCAGAGGGCCCTGCGTA
TGAGTGCAAGTGGGTTTTAGGACCAGGATGAGGCGGGGTGGGGGTGCCTACCTGACGACCGACCCCGACC
CACTGGACAAGCACCCAACCCCCATTCCCCAAATTGCGCATCCCCTATCAGAGAGGGGGAGGGGAAACAG
GATGCGGCGAGGCGCGTGCGCACTGCCAGCTTCAGCACCGCGGACAGTGCCTTCGCCCCCGCCTGGCGGC
GCGCGCCACCGCCGCCTCAGCACTGAAGGCGCGCTGACGTCACTCGCCGGTCCCCCGCAAACTCCCCTTC
CCGGCCACCTTGGTCGCGTCCGCGCCGCCGCCGGCCCAGCCGGACCGCACCACGCGAGGCGCGAGATAGG
GGGGCACGGGCGCGACCATCTGCGCTGCGGCGCCGGCGACTCAGCGCTGCCTCAGTCTGCGGTGGGCAGC
GGAGGAGTCGTGTCGTGCCTGAGAGCGCAGCAAGTTTGTACAAAAAAGCAGGCTGCCACCGAAGTTCCTA
TTCTATCAGAAGTATAGGAACTTCGCAGAATGGTAGCTGGATTGTAGCTGCTATTAGCAATATGAAACCT
CTTAGAAGTTCCTATTCTCTAGAAAGTATAGGAACTTCATAACTTCGTATAAAGTATCCTATACGAAGTT
ATTTAATTAATTACTTGTACAGCTCGTCCATGCCGCCGGTGGAGTGGCGGCCCTCGGCGCGTTCGTACTG
TTCCACGATGGTGTAGTCCTCGTTGTGGGAGGTGATGTCCAACTTGATGTTGACGTTGTAGGCGCCGGGC
AGCTGCACGGGCTTCTTGGCCTTGTAGGTGGTCTTGACCTCAGCGTCGTAGTGGCCGCCGTCCTTCAGCT
TCAGCCTCTGCTTGATCTCGCCCTTCAGGGCGCCGTCCTCGGGGTACATCCGCTCGGAGGAGGCCTCCCA
GCCCATGGTCTTCTTCTGCATTACGGGGCCGTCGGAGGGGAAGTTGGTGCCGCGCAGCTTCACCTTGTAG
ATGAACTCGCCGTCCTGCAGGGAGGAGTCCTGGGTCACGGTCACCACGCCGCCGTCCTCGAAGTTCATCA
CGCGCTCCCACTTGAAGCCCTCGGGGAAGGACAGCTTCAAGTAGTCGGGGATGTCGGCGGGGTGCTTCAC
GTAGGCCTTGGAGCCGTACATGAACTGAGGGGACAGGATGTCCCAGGCGAAGGGCAGGGGGCCACCCTTG
GTCACCTTCAGCTTGGCGGTCTGGGTGCCCTCGTAGGGGCGGCCCTCGCCCTCGCCCTCGATCTCGAACT
CGTGGCCGTTCACGGAGCCCTCCATGTGCACCTTGAAGCGCATGAACTCCTTGATGATGGCCATGTTATC
CTCCTCGCCCTTGCTCACCATAGGCCCGGGGTTTTCTTCAACATCTCCTGCTTGCTTTAACAGAGAGAAG
TTCGTGGCTCCGCTTCCACTAGTACTCGAGTCCCCGCGGCCGGCCTGCTTCACTTAATTAACAATGGTGG
GAGATCTGCAGTGGTGGGTAACCTGTTCTCCCGGGATGAAGGATCCGCGAAGCTTGGGTCGACGGTACCC
CTCTAGAGCTAGCTACGTAGGCGCGCCAATAACTTCGTATAAAGTATCCTATACGAAGTTATGAAGTTCC
TATACTTCTGATAGAATAGGAACTTCTTGCCTTAACCCAGAAATTATCACTGTTATTCTTTAGAATGGTG
CAAAGAGAAGTTCCTATACTTTCTAGAGAATAGGAACTTCCAACCCAGCTTTCTTGTACAAAGTGGGAAT
TCCGATAATCAACCTCTGGATTACAAAATTTGTGAAAGATTGACTGGTATTCTTAACTATGTTGCTCCTT
TTACGCTATGTGGATACGCTGCTTTAATGCCTTTGTATCATGCTATTGCTTCCCGTATGGCTTTCATTTT
CTCCTCCTTGTATAAATCCTGGTTGCTGTCTCTTTATGAGGAGTTGTGGCCCGTTGTCAGGCAACGTGGC
GTGGTGTGCACTGTGTTTGCTGACGCAACCCCCACTGGTTGGGGCATTGCCACCACCTGTCAGCTCCTTT
CCGGGACTTTCGCTTTCCCCCTCCCTATTGCCACGGCGGAACTCATCGCCGCCTGCCTTGCCCGCTGCTG
GACAGGGGCTCGGCTGTTGGGCACTGACAATTCCGTGGTGTTGTCGGGGAAGCTGACGTCCTTTCCATGG
CTGCTCGCCTGTGTTGCCACCTGGATTCTGCGCGGGACGTCCTTCTGCTACGTCCCTTCGGCCCTCAATC
CAGCGGACCTTCCTTCCCGCGGCCTGCTGCCGGCTCTGCGGCCTCTTCCGCGTCTTCGCCTTCGCCCTCA
GACGAGTCGGATCTCCCTTTGGGCCGCCTCCCCGCATCGGGAATTCCTAGAGCTCGCTGATCAGCCTCGA
CTGTGCCTTCTAGTTGCCAGCCATCTGTTGTTTGCCCCTCCCCCGTGCCTTCCTTGACCCTGGAAGGTGC
CACTCCCACTGTCCTTTCCTAATAAAATGAGGAAATTGCATCGCATTGTCTGAGTAGGTGTCATTCTATT
CTGGGGGGTGGGGTGGGGCAGGACA
